Addgene plasmid #56215: mIFP-CENPB-N-22
Purpose: Localization: Nucleus/Centromeres, Excitation: 683, Emission: 704
Depositing lab: Michael Davidson. Depositing organization: Florida State University, Tallahassee. Publication: A naturally monomeric infrared fluorescent protein for protein labeling in vivo. Yu D, Baird MA, Allen JR, Howe ES, Klassen MP, Reade A, Makhijani K, Song Y, Liu S, Murthy Z, Zhang SQ, Weiner OD, Kornberg TB, Jan YN, Davidson MW, Shu X. Nat Methods. 2015 Aug;12(8):763-765. doi: 10.1038/nmeth.3447. Epub 2015 Jun 22. PubMed 26098020.
Backbone
  Vector backbone: mIFP-N1
  Backbone size w/o insert (bp): 4750
  Vector type: Mammalian Expression
  Selectable markers: Neomycin (select with G418)
Growth in bacteria
  Bacterial resistance: Kanamycin, 50 μg/mL
  Growth temperature: 37°C
  Growth strain: DH5alpha
  Copy number: High Copy
Gene/Insert
  Gene/Insert name: CENPB (alt name: NM_001810.5)
  Species: H. sapiens (human)
  Mutation: aa 1-169 of CENPB (DNA Binding Domain)
  Entrez Gene: CENPB
  Promoter: CMV
  Tag / fusion protein: mIFP (C terminal on backbone)
  Cloning method: Unknown
  Sequencing primers: 5′ CMV-F; 3′ SV40pA-R
Terms and licenses: Academic/Nonprofit Terms; Industry Terms
Depositor comments: . Excitation = 683; Emission = 704
How to cite: mIFP-CENPB-N-22 was a gift from Michael Davidson (Addgene plasmid # 56215 ; http://n2t.net/addgene:56215 ; RRID:Addgene_56215)
