[The description below was written by a language model from this plasmid's Addgene catalogue record.]
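Description:
mIFP-CENPB-N-22 is a mammalian expression plasmid built on the mIFP-N1 backbone, an N1-style fusion vector in which the gene of interest is placed upstream of the fluorescent protein so that the tag ends up at the C terminus of the expressed product. It is maintained in E. coli as a high-copy plasmid under kanamycin selection, and it carries a neomycin resistance marker that allows G418 selection of transfected mammalian cells. The record does not include a feature table, so the origin of replication and polyadenylation signal are not listed. The use of an SV40 polyA reverse sequencing primer does, however, suggest an SV40 polyadenylation signal downstream of the fusion.

The insert is a fragment of human CENPB (centromere protein B) encoding amino acids 1-169, which correspond to the DNA-binding domain rather than the full-length protein. Transcription is driven by the CMV promoter, a strong constitutive promoter in most mammalian cell lines. The CENPB fragment is fused in frame to mIFP, a naturally monomeric infrared fluorescent protein with recorded excitation and emission maxima of 683 and 704 nm. The "22" in the name probably denotes the length of the linker between the two parts, but the record does not say so.

Because the CENPB DNA-binding domain directs the fusion to centromeric DNA, the construct serves as a nuclear/centromere localization marker for live- or fixed-cell imaging in the infrared channel. This leaves visible-wavelength channels free for other fluorescent probes. It is also an example of mIFP working as a fusion tag for protein labelling.
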