>Addgene plasmid #56215 | mIFP-CENPB-N-22 | depositor partial sequence | sequence record 87114 | insert sequence
GACGTCAGATCCGCTAGCCACCATGGGCCCCAAGCGGCGGCAGCTGACGTTCCGGGAGAAGTCGCGGATC
ATCCAGGAGGTGGAGGAGAACCCGGACCTACGCAAGGGCGAGATCGCGCGGCGCTTCAACATCCCGCCGT
CCACGCTGAGCACGATCCTGAAGAACAAGCGCGCCATCCTGGCGTCGGAGCGCAAGTACGGGGTGGCCTC
CACCTGCCGCAAGACCAACAAGCTGTCTCCCTACGACAAGCTCGAGGGCTTGCTCATCGCCTGGTTCCAG
CAGATCCGCGCCGCCGGCCTGCCGGTCAAGGGCATCATCCTCAAGGAGAAGGCGCTGCGCATAGCCGAGG
AGCTGGGCATGGACGACTTCACCGCCTCCAACGGCTGGCTGGACCGCTTCCGCCGGCGCCACGGCGTGGT
GTCCTGCAGCGGCGTGGCCCGCGCCCGCGCGCGAAACGCTGCCCCCCGCACCCCGGCGGCGCCTGCCAGT
CCGGCCGCGGTGCCCTCGGAGGGCAGTGGCGGGAGCACTCTCGAGCTCAAGCTTCGAATTCTGCAGTCGA
CGGTACCGCGGGCCCGGGATCCACCGGTCGCCACCATGTCGGTACCGCTGACTACCTCAGCATTCGGCCA
CGCGTTTCTGGCTAACTGTGAACGCGAGCAGATCCACCTGGCGGGCTCCATTCAGCCGCACGGTATCCTG
CTGGCTGTGAAAGAGCCGGACAACGTGGTGATCCAGGCTTCTATTAACGCTGCGGAGTTCCTGAACACCA
ACTCTGTTGTTGGCCGTCCGCTGCGTGACCTGGGCGGCGATCTGCCTTTGCAGATCCTGCCGCACCTGAA
CGGCCCGCTGCACCTGGCTCCGATGACCCTGCGTTGTACCGTGGGTTCTCCGCCGCGTCGTGTGGACTGT
ACCATTCATCGTCCGTCTAACGGCGGCCTGATCGTAGAACTGGAACCAGCAACCAAGACCACTAACATTG
CGCCGGCTCTGGACGGTGCGTTTCATCGTATCACTTCTTCATCCTCCCTGATGGGCCTGTGTGACGAAAC
CGCGACTATTATCCGTGAGATTACTGGCTACGACCGTGTGATGGTAGTACGTTTCGATGAAGAGGGTAAT
GGCGAAATTCTGTCCGAACGTCGTCGTGCGGACCTGGAAGCGTTCCTGGGTAACCGCTACCCGGCGTCTA
CTATTCCGCAGATCGCTCGTCGCCTGTACGAACATAACCGTGTTCGCCTGCTGGTAGATGTGAACTATAC
TCCGGTTCCGCTACAGCCGCGCATCAGCCCGCTGAACGGTCGTGATCTGGATATGTCCCTGTCTTGCCTG
CGCTCTATGTCCCCGATCCACCAGAAATACATGCAGGACATGGGCGTTGGCGCGACCCTGGTTTGCTCTC
TGATGGTGTCTGGTCGTCTGTGGGGTCTGATCGCTTGCCACCACTACGAACCGCGCTTCGTTCCGTTCCA
CATTCGCGCTGCTGGCGAAGCGCTGGCGGAAACTTGTGCGATCCGCATCGCGACGCTGGAGAGCTTTGCA
CAGTCTCAGTCCAAATGAGCGGCCGCGACTCTAGATCATAATCAGCCATACC
