>Addgene plasmid #56215 | mIFP-CENPB-N-22 | addgene partial sequence | sequence record 135769 | mIFP-R 5'-GGTGTTCAGGAACTCCGCAG-3'
GGCTCTTTCACAGCCAGCAGGATACCGTGCGGCTGAATGGAGCCCGCCAGGTGGATCTGCTCGCGTTCAC
AGTTAGCCAGAAACGCGTGGCCGAATGCTGAGGTAGTCAGCGGTACCGACATGGTGGCGACCGGTGGATC
CCGGGCCCGCGGTACCGTCGACTGCAGAATTCGAAGCTTGAGCTCGAGAGTGCTCCCGCCACTGCCCTCC
GAGGGCACCGCGGCCGGACTGGCAGGCGCCGCCGGGGTGCGGGGGGCAGCGTTTCGCGCGCGGGCGCGGG
CCACGCCGCTGCAGGACACCACGCCGTGGCGCCGGCGGAAGCGGTCCAGCCAGCCGTTGGAGGCGGTGAA
GTCGTCCATGCCCAGCTCCTCGGCTATGCGCAGCGCCTTCTCCTTGAGGATGATGCCCTTGACCGGCAGG
CCGGCGGCGCGGATCTGCTGGAACCAGGCGATGAGCAAGCCCTCGAGCTTGTCGTAGGGAGACAGCTTGT
TGGTCTTGCGGCAGGTGGAGGCCACCCCGTACTTGCGCTCCGACGCCAGGATGGCGCGCTTGTTCTTCAG
GATCGTGCTCAGCGTGGACGGCGGGATGTTGAAGCGCCGCGCGATCTCGCCCTTGCGTAGGTCCGGGTTC
TCCTCCACCTCCTGGATGATCCGCGACTTCTCCCGGAACGTCAGCTGCCGCCGCTTGGGGCCCATGGTGG
CTAGCGGATCTGACGGTTCACTAAA
